Addgene plasmid #205562: pJAM1.17_PB-STEAP3-PGK-Blast
Purpose: Express human STEAP3
Depositing lab: Michael Elowitz. Publication: Engineering RNA export for measurement and manipulation of living cells. Horns F, Martinez JA, Fan C, Haque M, Linton JM, Tobin V, Santat L, Maggiolo AO, Bjorkman PJ, Lois C, Elowitz MB. Cell. 2023 Jul 10:S0092-8674(23)00689-X. doi: 10.1016/j.cell.2023.06.013. PubMed 37437570.
Backbone
  Vector backbone: ePB2
  Vector type: Mammalian Expression ; Piggybac
  Selectable markers: Blasticidin
Growth in bacteria
  Bacterial resistance: Kanamycin, 50 μg/mL
  Growth temperature: 30°C
  Growth strain: NEB Stable
  Copy number: High Copy
Gene/Insert
  Gene/Insert name: STEAP3
  Species: H. sapiens (human)
  Mutation: WT
  Entrez Gene: STEAP3 (a.k.a. AHMIO2, STMP3, TSAP6, dudlin-2)
  Promoter: EF1
  Cloning method: Restriction Enzyme; 5′ cloning site unknown (unknown if destroyed); 3′ cloning site unknown (unknown if destroyed)
Terms and licenses: Academic/Nonprofit Terms; Industry Terms: Not Available to Industry
How to cite: pJAM1.17_PB-STEAP3-PGK-Blast was a gift from Michael Elowitz (Addgene plasmid # 205562 ; http://n2t.net/addgene:205562 ; RRID:Addgene_205562)
