[The description below was written by a language model from this plasmid's Addgene catalogue record and pLannotate feature annotations shown in this document.]
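Description:
pJAM1.17_PB-STEAP3-PGK-Blast is a 7.8 kb piggyBac transposon plasmid built on the ePB2 backbone for stable expression of wild-type human STEAP3 in mammalian cells. In bacteria it is maintained through a high-copy ColE1/pUC-type origin and selected with kanamycin, via a Tn5 aminoglycoside phosphotransferase (NeoR/KanR) gene driven by the bla promoter. The backbone also contains an f1 origin and remnants of a lac cloning region (lacZα and lacI fragments, lac promoter and operator). Two annotated fragments of the phage lambda portal gene are probably stuffer sequence rather than functional parts.

The payload comprises two tandem expression units in the same orientation. In the first, the EF-1α core promoter is followed by a truncated HTLV-1 5′ LTR segment, a composite arrangement commonly used to boost expression. It drives the STEAP3 coding sequence and terminates at an SV40 polyadenylation signal; the short SV40 large T fragment annotated just upstream is probably part of that SV40-derived 3′ region. In the second, a mouse PGK promoter fragment drives blasticidin S deaminase with a bGH polyadenylation signal, allowing blasticidin selection of cells that carry the cassette. The piggyBac terminal repeats implied by the vector type are not annotated in the feature table. They would normally flank both units so that co-supplied piggyBac transposase integrates them into the genome.

STEAP3 (also called TSAP6) is an endosomal ferrireductase that has also been linked indirectly to exosome secretion. The plasmid's stated purpose is simply to express human STEAP3, and it was deposited with a study on engineered RNA export from living cells. The record does not state its specific role in that work.
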