Features (pLannotate 1.2.2; 19 found; start..end, strand, type, name):
    660..871     +  promoter       EF-1α core promoter: core promoter for human elongation factor EF-1α
    884..1152    +  LTR            5' LTR (truncated): truncated 5' long terminal repeat (LTR) from human T-cell leukemia virus (HTLV) type 1
   1186..2649    +  CDS            STEAP3: STEA3_HUMAN - Also known as TSAP6. Experimental evidence at protein level: Swiss-Prot protein existence level 1. Endosomal ferrireductase required for efficient transferrin- dependent iron uptake in erythroid cells. Participates in erythroid iron homeostasis by reducing Fe(3+) to Fe(2+). Can also reduce of Cu(2+) to Cu(1+), suggesting that it participates in copper homeostasis. Uses NADP(+) as acceptor. May play a role downstream of p53/TP53 to interface apoptosis and cell cycle progression. Indirectly involved in exosome secretion by facilitating the secretion of proteins such as TCTP. From H
   2674..2757    +  CDS            large T antigen (fragment): large T antigen from SV40 (simian virus 40)
   2780..2901    +  polyA_signal   SV40 poly(A) signal: SV40 polyadenylation signal
   2908..3341    +  promoter       PGK promoter (fragment): mouse phosphoglycerate kinase 1 promoter
   3377..3775    +  CDS            BSD: blasticidin S deaminase; Aspergillus terreus BSD; confers resistance to blasticidin
   3793..4017    +  polyA_signal   bGH poly(A) signal: bovine growth hormone polyadenylation signal
   4452..4991    +  CDS            B (fragment): PORTL_LAMBD - Experimental evidence at protein level: Swiss-Prot protein existence level 1. Forms the portal vertex of the capsid (PubMed:6228056, PubMed:6232391). This portal plays critical roles in head assembly, genome packaging, neck/tail attachment, and genome ejection (Probable). The portal protein multimerizes as a single ring-shaped homododecamer arranged around a central channel (PubMed:6232391). Binds to the terminase subunits to form the packaging machine (PubMed:7799432). From Escherichia phage lambda (Bacteriophage lambda).
   5029..5045    -  protein_bind   lac operator: The lac repressor binds to the lac operator to inhibit transcription in E. coli. This inhibition can be relieved by adding lactose or isopropyl-β-D-thiogalactopyranoside (IPTG). lac repressor encoded by lacI
   5053..5083    -  promoter       lac promoter: promoter for the E. coli lac operon
   5098..5119    -  protein_bind   CAP binding site: CAP binding activates transcription in the presence of cAMP. E. coli catabolite activator protein
   5132..5224    -  CDS            lacI (fragment): lac repressor; lacI; The lac repressor binds to the lac operator to inhibit transcription in E. coli. This inhibition can be relieved by adding lactose or isopropyl-β-D-thiogalactopyranoside (IPTG).
   5407..5995    -  rep_origin     ori: high-copy-number ColE1/pMB1/pBR322/pUC origin of replication
   6166..6960    -  CDS            NeoR/KanR: aminoglycoside phosphotransferase from Tn5; aph(3')-II (or nptII); confers resistance to neomycin, kanamycin, and G418 (Geneticin®)
   6961..7065    -  promoter       AmpR promoter: bla
   7118..7546    -  rep_origin     f1 ori (sequence partly withheld): f1 bacteriophage origin of replication; arrow indicates direction of (+) strand synthesis
   7551..7706    -  CDS            lacZα (fragment): LacZα fragment of β-galactosidase; lacZ fragment
   7708..7821    +  CDS            B (fragment): PORTL_LAMBD - Experimental evidence at protein level: Swiss-Prot protein existence level 1. Forms the portal vertex of the capsid (PubMed:6228056, PubMed:6232391). This portal plays critical roles in head assembly, genome packaging, neck/tail attachment, and genome ejection (Probable). The portal protein multimerizes as a single ring-shaped homododecamer arranged around a central channel (PubMed:6232391). Binds to the terminase subunits to form the packaging machine (PubMed:7799432). From Escherichia phage lambda (Bacteriophage lambda).
>Addgene plasmid #205562 | pJAM1.17_PB-STEAP3-PGK-Blast | addgene full sequence | sequence record 408424 | Addgene NGS Result
GCAGCTAGATTAACCCTAGAAAGATAGTCTGCGTAAAATTGACGCATGCATTCTTGAAATATTGCTCTCT
CTTTCTAAATAGCGCGAATCCGTCGCTGTGCATTTAGGACATCTCAGTCGCCGCTTGGAGCTCCCGTGAG
GCGTGCTTGTCAATGCGGTAAGTGTCACTGATTTTGAACTATAACAACCGCGTGAGTCAAAATGACGCAT
GATTATCTTTTACGTGACTTTTAAGATTTAACTCATACGATAATTATATTGTTATTTCGTGTTCTACTTA
CGTGATAACTTATTATATATATATTTTCTTGTTATAGATATCCTTGAGGGACAGCCCCCCCCCAAAGCCC
CCAGGGATGTAATTACGTCCCTCCCCCGCTAGGGGGCAGCAGCGAGCCGCCCGGGGCTCCGCTCCGGTCC
GGCGCTCCCCCCGCATCCCCGAGCCGGCAGCGTGCGGGGACAGCCCGGGCACGGGGAAGGTGGCACGGGA
TCGCTTTCCTCTGAACGCTTCTCGCTGCTCTTTGAGCCTGCAGACACCTGGGGGGATACGGGGAAAAATC
GATTAACTATAACGGTCCTAAGGTAGCGAACACCTGCGCTCGAGCGACGTCATTACCCTGTTATCCCTAG
GATCTGCGATCGCTCCGGTGCCCGTCAGTGGGCAGAGCGCACATCGCCCACAGTCCCCGAGAAGTTGGGG
GGAGGGGTCGGCAATTGAACGGGTGCCTAGAGAAGGTGGCGCGGGGTAAACTGGGAAAGTGATGTCGTGT
ACTGGCTCCGCCTTTTTCCCGAGGGTGGGGGAGAACCGTATATAAGTGCAGTAGTCGCCGTGAACGTTCT
TTTTCGCAACGGGTTTGCCGCCAGAACACAGCTGAAGCTTCGAGGGGCTCGCATCTCTCCTTCACGCGCC
CGCCGCCCTACCTGAGGCCGCCATCCACGCCGGTTGAGTCGCGTTCTGCCGCCTCCCGCCTGTGGTGCCT
CCTGAACTGCGTCCGCCGTCTAGGTAAGTTTAAAGCTCAGGTCGAGACCGGGCCTTTGTCCGGCGCTCCC
TTGGAGCCTACCTAGACTCAGCCGGCTCTCCACGCTTTGCCTGACCCTGCTTGCTCAACTCTACGTCTTT
GTTTCGTTTTCTGTTCTGCGCCGTTACAGATCCAAGCTGTGACCGGCGCCTACGCTAGCGCCACCATGCC
AGAAGAGATGGACAAGCCACTGATCAGCCTCCACCTGGTGGACAGCGATAGTAGCCTTGCCAAGGTCCCC
GATGAGGCCCCCAAAGTGGGCATCCTGGGTAGCGGGGACTTTGCCCGCTCCCTGGCCACACGCCTGGTGG
GCTCTGGCTTCAAAGTGGTGGTGGGGAGCCGCAACCCCAAACGCACAGCCAGGCTGTTTCCCTCAGCGGC
CCAAGTGACTTTCCAAGAGGAGGCAGTGAGCTCCCCGGAGGTCATCTTTGTGGCTGTGTTCCGGGAGCAC
TACTCTTCACTGTGCAGTCTCAGTGACCAGCTGGCGGGCAAGATCCTGGTGGATGTGAGCAACCCTACAG
AGCAAGAGCACCTTCAGCATCGTGAGTCCAATGCTGAGTACCTGGCCTCCCTCTTCCCCACTTGCACAGT
GGTCAAGGCCTTCAATGTCATCTCTGCCTGGACCCTGCAGGCTGGCCCAAGGGATGGTAACAGGCAGGTG
CCCATCTGCGGTGACCAGCCAGAAGCCAAGCGTGCTGTCTCGGAGATGGCGCTCGCCATGGGCTTCATGC
CCGTGGACATGGGATCCCTGGCGTCAGCCTGGGAGGTGGAGGCCATGCCCCTGCGCCTCCTCCCGGCCTG
GAAGGTGCCCACCCTGCTGGCCCTGGGGCTCTTCGTCTGCTTCTATGCCTACAACTTCGTCCGGGACGTT
CTGCAGCCCTATGTGCAGGAAAGCCAGAACAAGTTCTTCAAGCTGCCCGTGTCCGTGGTCAACACCACAC
TGCCGTGCGTGGCCTACGTGCTGCTGTCACTCGTGTACTTGCCCGGCGTGCTGGCGGCTGCCCTGCAGCT
GCGGCGCGGCACCAAGTACCAGCGCTTCCCCGACTGGCTGGACCACTGGCTACAGCACCGCAAGCAGATC
GGGCTGCTCAGCTTCTTCTGCGCCGCCCTGCACGCCCTCTACAGCTTCTGCTTGCCGCTGCGCCGCGCCC
ACCGCTACGACCTGGTCAACCTGGCAGTCAAGCAGGTCTTGGCCAACAAGAGCCACCTCTGGGTGGAGGA
GGAGGTCTGGCGGATGGAGATCTACCTCTCCCTGGGAGTGCTGGCCCTCGGCACGTTGTCCCTGCTGGCC
GTGACCTCACTGCCGTCCATTGCAAACTCGCTCAACTGGAGGGAGTTCAGCTTCGTTCAGTCCTCACTGG
GCTTTGTGGCCCTCGTGCTGAGCACACTGCACACGCTCACCTACGGCTGGACCCGCGCCTTCGAGGAGAG
CCGCTACAAGTTCTACCTGCCTCCCACCTTCACGCTCACGCTGCTGGTGCCCTGCGTCGTCATCCTGGCC
AAAGCCCTGTTTCTCCTGCCCTGCATCAGCCGCAGACTCGCCAGGATCCGGAGAGGCTGGGAGAGGGAGA
GCACCATCAAGTTCACGCTGCCCACAGGCCACGCCCTGGCCGAGAAGACGAGCCACGTATAGGCGGCCGC
GTCGACGACTCTAGATCATAATCAGCCATACCACATTTGTAGAGGTTTTACTTGCTTTAAAAAACCTCCC
ACACCTCCCCCTGAACCTGAAACATAAAATGAATGCAATTGTTGTTGTTAACTTGTTTATTGCAGCTTAT
AATGGTTACAAATAAAGCAATAGCATCACAAATTTCACAAATAAAGCATTTTTTTCACTGCATTCTAGTT
GTGGTTTGTCCAAACTCATCAATGTATCTTAAGCGCCGGCGCTACACAAGTGGCCTCTGGCCTCGCACAC
ATTCCACATCCACCGGTAGGCGCCAACCGGCTCCGTTCTTTGGTGGCCCCTTCGCGCCACCTTCTACTCC
TCCCCTAGTCAGGAAGTTCCCCCCCGCCCCGCAGCTCGCGTCGTGCAGGACGTGACAAATGGAAGTAGCA
CGTCTCACTAGTCTCGTGCAGATGGACAGCACCGCTGAGCAATGGAAGCGGGTAGGCCTTTGGGGCAGCG
GCCAATAGCAGCTTTGCTCCTTCGCTTTCTGGGCTCAGAGGCTGGGAAGGGGTGGGTCCGGGGGCGGGCT
CAGGGGCGGGCTCAGGGGCGGGGCGGGCGCCCGAAGGTCCTCCGGAGGCCCGGCATTCTGCACGCTTCAA
AAGCGCACGTCTGCCGCGCTGTTCTCCTCTTCCTCATCTCCGGGCCTTTCGACCTGCAGCCCAAGCTTAC
CATGGGTACCGCCACCATGGCCAAGCCTTTGTCTCAAGAAGAATCCACCCTCATTGAAAGAGCAACGGCT
ACAATCAACAGCATCCCCATCTCTGAAGATTACAGCGTCGCCAGCGCAGCTCTCTCTAGCGACGGCCGCA
TCTTCACTGGTGTCAATGTATATCATTTTACTGGGGGACCTTGTGCAGAACTCGTGGTGCTGGGCACTGC
TGCTGCTGCGGCAGCTGGCAACCTGACTTGTATCGTCGCGATCGGAAATGAGAACAGGGGCATCTTGAGC
CCCTGCGGACGGTGCCGACAGGTGCTTCTCGATCTGCATCCTGGGATCAAAGCCATAGTGAAGGACAGTG
ATGGACAGCCGACGGCAGTTGGGATTCGTGAATTGCTGCCCTCTGGTTATGTGTGGGAGGGCTAAGGTCA
CCCGCGCGCGGACTGTGCCTTCTAGTTGCCAGCCATCTGTTGTTTGCCCCTCCCCCGTGCCTTCCTTGAC
CCTGGAAGGTGCCACTCCCACTGTCCTTTCCTAATAAAATGAGGAAATTGCATCGCATTGTCTGAGTAGG
TGTCATTCTATTCTGGGGGGTGGGGTGGGGCAGGACAGCAAGGGGGAGGATTGGGAAGACAATAGCAGGC
ATGCTGGGGATGCGGTGGGCTCTATGGTTCGAACCAGTACGATGGTTTTCCCCGTATCCCCCCAGGTGTC
TGCAGGCTCAAAGAGCAGCGAGAAGCGTTCAGAGGAAAGCGATCCCGTGCCACCTTCCCCGTGCCCGGGC
TGTCCCCGCACGCTGCCGGCTCGGGGATGCGGGGGGAGCGCCGGACCGGAGCGGAGCCCCGGGCGGCTCG
CTGCTGCCCCCTAGCGGGGGAGGGACGTAATTACATCCCTGGGGGCTTTGGGGGGGGGCTGTCCCTGATA
AAAGTTTTGTTACTTTATAGAAGAAATTTTGAGTTTTTGTTTTTTTTTAATAAATAAATAAACATAAATA
AATTGTTTGTTGAATTTATTATTAGTATGTAAGTGTAAATATAATAAAACTTAATATCTATTCAAATTAA
TAAATAAACCTCGATATACAGACCGATAAAACACATGCGTCAATTTTACGCATGATTATCTTTAACGTAC
GTCACAATATGATTATCTTTCTAGGGTTAATCTAGCTGCGGCGCGCCATCAGGATCATATCGTCGGGTCT
TTTTTCCGGCTCAGTCATCGCCCAAGCTGGCGCTATCTGGGCATCGGGGAGGAAGAAGCCCGTGCCTTTT
CCCGCGAGGTTGAAGCGGCATGGAAAGAGTTTGCCGAGGATGACTGCTGCTGCATTGACGTTGAGCGAAA
ACGCACGTTTACCATGATGATTCGGGAAGGTGTGGCCATGCACGCCTTTAACGGTGAACTGTTCGTTCAG
GCCACCTGGGATACCAGTTCGTCGCGGCTTTTCCGGACACAGTTCCGGATGGTCAGCCCGAAGCGCATCA
GCAACCCGAACAATACCGGCGACAGCCGGAACTGCCGTGCCGGTGTGCAGATTAATGACAGCGGTGCGGC
GCTGGGATATTACGTCAGCGAGGACGGGTATCCTGGCTGGATGCCGCAGAAATGGACATGGATACCCCGT
GAGTTACCCGGCGGGCGCGCTTGGCGTAATCATGGTCATAGCTGTTTCCTGTGTGAAATTGTTATCCGCT
CACAATTCCACACAACATACGAGCCGGAAGCATAAAGTGTAAAGCCTGGGGTGCCTAATGAGTGAGCTAA
CTCACATTAATTGCGTTGCGCTCACTGCCCGCTTTCCAGTCGGGAAACCTGTCGTGCCAGCTGCATTAAT
GAATCGGCCAACGCGCGGGGAGAGGCGGTTTGCGTATTGGGCGCTCTTCCGCTTCCTCGCTCACTGACTC
GCTGCGCTCGGTCGTTCGGCTGCGGCGAGCGGTATCAGCTCACTCAAAGGCGGTAATACGGTTATCCACA
GAATCAGGGGATAACGCAGGAAAGAACATGTGAGCAAAAGGCCAGCAAAAGGCCAGGAACCGTAAAAAGG
CCGCGTTGCTGGCGTTTTTCCATAGGCTCCGCCCCCCTGACGAGCATCACAAAAATCGACGCTCAAGTCA
GAGGTGGCGAAACCCGACAGGACTATAAAGATACCAGGCGTTTCCCCCTGGAAGCTCCCTCGTGCGCTCT
CCTGTTCCGACCCTGCCGCTTACCGGATACCTGTCCGCCTTTCTCCCTTCGGGAAGCGTGGCGCTTTCTC
ATAGCTCACGCTGTAGGTATCTCAGTTCGGTGTAGGTCGTTCGCTCCAAGCTGGGCTGTGTGCACGAACC
CCCCGTTCAGCCCGACCGCTGCGCCTTATCCGGTAACTATCGTCTTGAGTCCAACCCGGTAAGACACGAC
TTATCGCCACTGGCAGCAGCCACTGGTAACAGGATTAGCAGAGCGAGGTATGTAGGCGGTGCTACAGAGT
TCTTGAAGTGGTGGCCTAACTACGGCTACACTAGAAGAACAGTATTTGGTATCTGCGCTCTGCTGAAGCC
AGTTACCTTCGGAAAAAGAGTTGGTAGCTCTTGATCCGGCAAACAAACCACCGCTGGTAGCGGTGGTTTT
TTTGTTTGCAAGCAGCAGATTACGCGCAGAAAAAAAGGATCTCAAGAAGATCCTTTGATCTTTTCTACGG
GGTCTGACGCTCAGTGGAACGAAAACTCACGTTAAGGGATTTTGGTCATGAGATTATCAAAAAGGATCTT
CACCTAGATCCTTTTAAATTAAAAATGAAGTTTTAAATCAATCTAAAGTATATATGAGTAAACTTGGTCT
GACAGTCAGAAGAACTCGTCAAGAAGGCGATAGAAGGCGATGCGCTGCGAATCGGGAGCGGCGATACCGT
AAAGCACGAGGAAGCGGTCAGCCCATTCGCCGCCAAGCTCTTCAGCAATATCACGGGTAGCCAACGCTAT
GTCCTGATAGCGGTCCGCCACACCCAGCCGGCCACAGTCGATGAATCCAGAAAAGCGGCCATTTTCCACC
ATGATATTCGGCAAGCAGGCATCGCCATGGGTCACGACGAGATCCTCGCCGTCGGGCATGCTCGCCTTGA
GCCTGGCGAACAGTTCGGCTGGCGCGAGCCCCTGATGCTCTTCGTCCAGATCATCCTGATCGACAAGACC
GGCTTCCATCCGAGTACGTGCTCGCTCGATGCGATGTTTCGCTTGGTGGTCGAATGGGCAGGTAGCCGGA
TCAAGCGTATGCAGCCGCCGCATTGCATCAGCCATGATGGATACTTTCTCGGCAGGAGCAAGGTGAGATG
ACAGGAGATCCTGCCCCGGCACTTCGCCCAATAGCAGCCAGTCCCTTCCCGCTTCAGTGACAACGTCGAG
CACAGCTGCGCAAGGAACGCCCGTCGTGGCCAGCCACGATAGCCGCGCTGCCTCGTCTTGCAGTTCATTC
AGGGCACCGGACAGGTCGGTCTTGACAAAAAGAACCGGGCGCCCCTGCGCTGACAGCCGGAACACGGCGG
CATCAGAGCAGCCGATTGTCTGTTGTGCCCAGTCATAGCCGAATAGCCTCTCCACCCAAGCGGCCGGAGA
ACCTGCGTGCAATCCATCTTGTTCAATCATACTCTTCCTTTTTCAATATTATTGAAGCATTTATCAGGGT
TATTGTCTCATGAGCGGATACATATTTGAATGTATTTAGAAAAATAAACAAATAGGGGTTCCGCGCACAT
TTCCCCGAAAAGTGCCACCTAAATTGTAAGCGTTAATATTTTGTTAAAATTCGCGTTAAATTTTTGTTAA
ATCAGCTCATTTTTTAACCAATAGGCCGAAATCGGCAAAATCCCTTATAAATCAAAAGAATAGACCGAGA
TAGGGT
[37 nt withheld, positions 7217-7253]
AAAGAACGTGGACTCCAACGTCAAAGG
[49 nt withheld, positions 7281-7329]
T
[91 nt withheld, positions 7331-7421]
G
[124 nt withheld, positions 7423-7546]
CCCATTCGCCATTCAGGCTGCGCAACTGTTGGGAAGGGCGATCGGTGCGGGCCTCTTCGCTATTACGCCA
GCTGGCGAAAGGGGGATGTGCTGCAAGGCGATTAAGTTGGGTAACGCCAGGGTTTTCCCAGTCACGACGT
TGTAAAACGACGGCCAGTGAGCGCGCCTCGTTCATTCACGTTTTTGAACCCGTGGAGGACGGGCAGACTC
GCGGTGCAAATGTGTTTTACAGCGTGATGGAGCAGATGAAGATGCTCGACACGCTGCAGAACACGAGCTC
CACCGCGGGGCGCGCC
